>Addgene plasmid #43988 | pCoofy16 | depositor full sequence | sequence record 59490 | pCoofy16 sequence 7267 bps
TGGCGAATGGG
[124 nt withheld, positions 12-135]
C
[91 nt withheld, positions 137-227]
A
[49 nt withheld, positions 229-277]
CCTTTGACGTTGGAGTCCACGTTCTTT
[37 nt withheld, positions 305-341]
ACCCTATCTCGGTCTATTCTTTTGATTTATAAGGGATTTTGCCGATTTCGGCCTATTGGTTAAAAAATGA
GCTGATTTAACAAAAATTTAACGCGAATTTTAACAAAATATTAACGTTTACAATTTCAGGTGGCACTTTT
CGGGGAAATGTGCGCGGAACCCCTATTTGTTTATTTTTCTAAATACATTCAAATATGTATCCGCTCATGA
ATTAATTCTTAGAAAAACTCATCGAGCATCAAATGAAACTGCAATTTATTCATATCAGGATTATCAATAC
CATATTTTTGAAAAAGCCGTTTCTGTAATGAAGGAGAAAACTCACCGAGGCAGTTCCATAGGATGGCAAG
ATCCTGGTATCGGTCTGCGATTCCGACTCGTCCAACATCAATACAACCTATTAATTTCCCCTCGTCAAAA
ATAAGGTTATCAAGTGAGAAATCACCATGAGTGACGACTGAATCCGGTGAGAATGGCAAAAGTTTATGCA
TTTCTTTCCAGACTTGTTCAACAGGCCAGCCATTACGCTCGTCATCAAAATCACTCGCATCAACCAAACC
GTTATTCATTCGTGATTGCGCCTGAGCGAGACGAAATACGCGATCGCTGTTAAAAGGACAATTACAAACA
GGAATCGAATGCAACCGGCGCAGGAACACTGCCAGCGCATCAACAATATTTTCACCTGAATCAGGATATT
CTTCTAATACCTGGAATGCTGTTTTCCCGGGGATCGCAGTGGTGAGTAACCATGCATCATCAGGAGTACG
GATAAAATGCTTGATGGTCGGAAGAGGCATAAATTCCGTCAGCCAGTTTAGTCTGACCATCTCATCTGTA
ACATCATTGGCAACGCTACCTTTGCCATGTTTCAGAAACAACTCTGGCGCATCGGGCTTCCCATACAATC
GATAGATTGTCGCACCTGATTGCCCGACATTATCGCGAGCCCATTTATACCCATATAAATCAGCATCCAT
GTTGGAATTTAATCGCGGCCTAGAGCAAGACGTTTCCCGTTGAATATGGCTCATAACACCCCTTGTATTA
CTGTTTATGTAAGCAGACAGTTTTATTGTTCATGACCAAAATCCCTTAACGTGAGTTTTCGTTCCACTGA
GCGTCAGACCCCGTAGAAAAGATCAAAGGATCTTCTTGAGATCCTTTTTTTCTGCGCGTAATCTGCTGCT
TGCAAACAAAAAAACCACCGCTACCAGCGGTGGTTTGTTTGCCGGATCAAGAGCTACCAACTCTTTTTCC
GAAGGTAACTGGCTTCAGCAGAGCGCAGATACCAAATACTGTCCTTCTAGTGTAGCCGTAGTTAGGCCAC
CACTTCAAGAACTCTGTAGCACCGCCTACATACCTCGCTCTGCTAATCCTGTTACCAGTGGCTGCTGCCA
GTGGCGATAAGTCGTGTCTTACCGGGTTGGACTCAAGACGATAGTTACCGGATAAGGCGCAGCGGTCGGG
CTGAACGGGGGGTTCGTGCACACAGCCCAGCTTGGAGCGAACGACCTACACCGAACTGAGATACCTACAG
CGTGAGCTATGAGAAAGCGCCACGCTTCCCGAAGGGAGAAAGGCGGACAGGTATCCGGTAAGCGGCAGGG
TCGGAACAGGAGAGCGCACGAGGGAGCTTCCAGGGGGAAACGCCTGGTATCTTTATAGTCCTGTCGGGTT
TCGCCACCTCTGACTTGAGCGTCGATTTTTGTGATGCTCGTCAGGGGGGCGGAGCCTATGGAAAAACGCC
AGCAACGCGGCCTTTTTACGGTTCCTGGCCTTTTGCTGGCCTTTTGCTCACATGTTCTTTCCTGCGTTAT
CCCCTGATTCTGTGGATAACCGTATTACCGCCTTTGAGTGAGCTGATACCGCTCGCCGCAGCCGAACGAC
CGAGCGCAGCGAGTCAGTGAGCGAGGAAGCGGAAGAGCGCCTGATGCGGTATTTTCTCCTTACGCATCTG
TGCGGTATTTCACACCGCATATATGGTGCACTCTCAGTACAATCTGCTCTGATGCCGCATAGTTAAGCCA
GTATACACTCCGCTATCGCTACGTGACTGGGTCATGGCTGCGCCCCGACACCCGCCAACACCCGCTGACG
CGCCCTGACGGGCTTGTCTGCTCCCGGCATCCGCTTACAGACAAGCTGTGACCGTCTCCGGGAGCTGCAT
GTGTCAGAGGTTTTCACCGTCATCACCGAAACGCGCGAGGCAGCTGCGGTAAAGCTCATCAGCGTGGTCG
TGAAGCGATTCACAGATGTCTGCCTGTTCATCCGCGTCCAGCTCGTTGAGTTTCTCCAGAAGCGTTAATG
TCTGGCTTCTGATAAAGCGGGCCATGTTAAGGGCGGTTTTTTCCTGTTTGGTCACTGATGCCTCCGTGTA
AGGGGGATTTCTGTTCATGGGGGTAATGATACCGATGAAACGAGAGAGGATGCTCACGATACGGGTTACT
GATGATGAACATGCCCGGTTACTGGAACGTTGTGAGGGTAAACAACTGGCGGTATGGATGCGGCGGGACC
AGAGAAAAATCACTCAGGGTCAATGCCAGCGCTTCGTTAATACAGATGTAGGTGTTCCACAGGGTAGCCA
GCAGCATCCTGCGATGCAGATCCGGAACATAATGGTGCAGGGCGCTGACTTCCGCGTTTCCAGACTTTAC
GAAACACGGAAACCGAAGACCATTCATGTTGTTGCTCAGGTCGCAGACGTTTTGCAGCAGCAGTCGCTTC
ACGTTCGCTCGCGTATCGGTGATTCATTCTGCTAACCAGTAAGGCAACCCCGCCAGCCTAGCCGGGTCCT
CAACGACAGGAGCACGATCATGCGCACCCGTGGGGCCGCCATGCCGGCGATAATGGCCTGCTTCTCGCCG
AAACGTTTGGTGGCGGGACCAGTGACGAAGGCTTGAGCGAGGGCGTGCAAGATTCCGAATACCGCAAGCG
ACAGGCCGATCATCGTCGCGCTCCAGCGAAAGCGGTCCTCGCCGAAAATGACCCAGAGCGCTGCCGGCAC
CTGTCCTACGAGTTGCATGATAAAGAAGACAGTCATAAGTGCGGCGACGATAGTCATGCCCCGCGCCCAC
CGGAAGGAGCTGACTGGGTTGAAGGCTCTCAAGGGCATCGGTCGAGATCCCGGTGCCTAATGAGTGAGCT
AACTTACATTAATTGCGTTGCGCTCACTGCCCGCTTTCCAGTCGGGAAACCTGTCGTGCCAGCTGCATTA
ATGAATCGGCCAACGCGCGGGGAGAGGCGGTTTGCGTATTGGGCGCCAGGGTGGTTTTTCTTTTCACCAG
TGAGACGGGCAACAGCTGATTGCCCTTCACCGCCTGGCCCTGAGAGAGTTGCAGCAAGCGGTCCACGCTG
GTTTGCCCCAGCAGGCGAAAATCCTGTTTGATGGTGGTTAACGGCGGGATATAACATGAGCTGTCTTCGG
TATCGTCGTATCCCACTACCGAGATATCCGCACCAACGCGCAGCCCGGACTCGGTAATGGCGCGCATTGC
GCCCAGCGCCATCTGATCGTTGGCAACCAGCATCGCAGTGGGAACGATGCCCTCATTCAGCATTTGCATG
GTTTGTTGAAAACCGGACATGGCACTCCAGTCGCCTTCCCGTTCCGCTATCGGCTGAATTTGATTGCGAG
TGAGATATTTATGCCAGCCAGCCAGACGCAGACGCGCCGAGACAGAACTTAATGGGCCCGCTAACAGCGC
GATTTGCTGGTGACCCAATGCGACCAGATGCTCCACGCCCAGTCGCGTACCGTCTTCATGGGAGAAAATA
ATACTGTTGATGGGTGTCTGGTCAGAGACATCAAGAAATAACGCCGGAACATTAGTGCAGGCAGCTTCCA
CAGCAATGGCATCCTGGTCATCCAGCGGATAGTTAATGATCAGCCCACTGACGCGTTGCGCGAGAAGATT
GTGCACCGCCGCTTTACAGGCTTCGACGCCGCTTCGTTCTACCATCGACACCACCACGCTGGCACCCAGT
TGATCGGCGCGAGATTTAATCGCCGCGACAATTTGCGACGGCGCGTGCAGGGCCAGACTGGAGGTGGCAA
CGCCAATCAGCAACGACTGTTTGCCCGCCAGTTGTTGTGCCACGCGGTTGGGAATGTAATTCAGCTCCGC
CATCGCCGCTTCCACTTTTTCCCGCGTTTTCGCAGAAACGTGGCTGGCCTGGTTCACCACGCGGGAAACG
GTCTGATAAGAGACACCGGCATACTCTGCGACATCGTATAACGTTACTGGTTTCACATTCACCACCCTGA
ATTGACTCTCTTCCGGGCGCTATCATGCCATACCGCGAAAGGTTTTGCGCCATTCGATGGTGTCCGGGAT
CTCGACGCTCTCCCTTATGCGACTCCTGCATTAGGAAGCAGCCCAGTAGTAGGTTGAGGCCGTTGAGCAC
CGCCGCCGCAAGGAATGGTGCATGCAAGGAGATGGCGCCCAACAGTCCCCCGGCCACGGGGCCTGCCACC
ATACCCACGCCGAAACAAGCGCTCATGAGCCCGAAGTGGCGAGCCCGATCTTCCCCATCGGTGATGTCGG
CGATATAGGCGCCAGCAACCGCACCTGTGGCGCCGGTGATGCCGGCCACGATGCGTCCGGCGTAGAGGAT
CGAGATCTCGATCCCGCGAAATTAATACGACTCACTATAGGGGAATTGTGAGCGGATAACAATTCCCCTC
TAGAAATAATTTTGTTTAACTTTAAGAAGGAGATATACCATGAAACATCACCATCACCATCACCATCACC
ATCACAACACTAGTAGCAATTCCATGAAAGAAATTTTGGCTGTAGTTGAAGCCGTATCCAATGAAAAGGC
GCTACCTCGCGAGAAGATTTTCGAAGCATTGGAAAGCGCGCTGGCGACAGCAACAAAGAAAAAATATGAA
CAAGAGATCGACGTCCGCGTACAGATCGATCGCAAAAGCGGTGATTTTGACACTTTCCGTCGCTGGTTAG
TTGTTGATGAAGTCACCCAGCCGACCAAGGAAATCACCCTTGAAGCCGCACGTTATGAAGATGAAAGCCT
GAACCTGGGCGATTACGTTGAAGATCAGATTGAGTCTGTTACCTTTGACCGTATCACTACCCAGACGGCA
AAACAGGTTATCGTGCAGAAAGTGCGTGAAGCCGAACGTGCGATGGTGGTTGATCAGTTCCGTGAACACG
AAGGTGAAATCATCACCGGCGTGGTGAAAAAAGTAAACCGCGACAACATCTCTCTGGATCTGGGCAACAA
CGCTGAAGCCGTGATCCTGCGCGAAGATATGCTGCCGCGTGAAAACTTCCGCCCTGGCGACCGCGTTCGT
GGCGTGCTCTATTCCGTTCGCCCGGAAGCGCGTGGCGCGCAACTGTTCGTCACTCGTTCCAAGCCGGAAA
TGCTGATCGAACTGTTCCGTATTGAAGTGCCAGAAATCGGCGAAGAAGTGATTGAAATTAAAGCAGCGGC
TCGCGATCCGGGTTCTCGTGCGAAAATCGCGGTGAAAACCAACGATAAACGTATCGATCCGGTAGGTGCT
TGCGTAGGTATGCGTGGCGCGCGTGTTCAGGCGGTGTCTACTGAACTGGGTGGCGAGCGTATCGATATCG
TCCTGTGGGATGATAACCCGGCGCAGTTCGTGATTAACGCAATGGCACCGGCAGACGTTGCTTCTATCGT
GGTGGATGAAGATAAACACACTATGGACATCGCCGTTGAAGCCGGTAATCTGGCGCAGGCGATTGGCCGT
AACGGTCAGAACGTGCGTCTGGCTTCGCAACTGAGCGGTTGGGAACTCAACGTGATGACCGTTGACGACC
TGCAAGCTAAGCATCAGGCGGAAGCGCACGCAGCGATCGACACCTTCACCAAATATCTCGACATCGACGA
AGACTTCGCGACTGTTCTGGTAGAAGAAGGCTTCTCGACGCTGGAAGAATTGGCCTATGTGCCGATGAAA
GAGCTGTTGGAAATCGAAGGCCTTGATGAGCCGACCGTTGAAGCACTGCGCGAGCGTGCTAAAAATGCAC
TGGCCACCATTGCACAGGCCCAGGAAGAAAGCCTCGGTGATAACAAACCGGCTGACGATCTGCTGAACCT
TGAAGGGGTAGATCGTGATTTGGCATTCAAACTGGCCGCCCGTGGCGTTTGTACGCTGGAAGATCTCGCC
GAACAGGGCATTGATGATCTGGCTGATATCGAAGGGTTGACCGACGAAAAAGCCGGAGCACTGATTATGG
CTGCCCGTAATATTTGCTGGTTCGGTGACGAAGGCGACCATCCTCCAAAATCGGATCCGCGGCTGGAAGT
TCTGTTCCAGGGGCCCATGGACTAATGAGGTACCGGATCCGAATTCGAGCTCCGTCGACAAGCTTGATAT
CGAATTCCTGCAGCCCAAACTGCAGTTGACAACATAAAAACTTTGTGTTATACTTGTAACGTAAGGAGGT
AATGATTCAGTTTAAGGTTTACACCTATAAAAGAGAGAGCCGTTATCGTCTGTTTGTGGATGTACAGAGT
GATATTATTGACACGCCCGGGCGACGGATGGTGATCCCCCTGGCCAGTGCACGTCTGCTGTCAGATAAAG
TCTCCCGTGAACTTTACCCGGTGGTGCATATCGGGGATGAAAGCTGGCGCATGATGACCACCGATATGGC
CAGTGTGCCGGTCTCCGTTATCGGGGAAGAAGTGGCTGATCTCAGCCACCGCGAAAATGACATCAAAAAC
GCCATTAACCTGATGTTCTGGGGAATATAAGCTTGCGGCCGCACTCGAGCACCACCACCACCACCACTGA
GATCCGGCTGCTAACAAAGCCCGAAAGGAAGCTGAGTTGGCTGCTGCCACCGCTGAGCAATAACTAGCAT
AACCCCTTGGGGCCTCTAAACGGGTCTTGAGGGGTTTTTTGCTGAAAGGAGGAACTATATCCGGAT
Features (pLannotate 1.2.2; 22 found; start..end, strand, type, name):
     12..467     +  rep_origin     f1 ori (sequence partly withheld): f1 bacteriophage origin of replication; arrow indicates direction of (+) strand synthesis
    494..551     +  promoter       AmpR promoter (fragment): bla
    560..1375    -  CDS            KanR: aminoglycoside phosphotransferase; aph(3')-Ia; confers resistance to kanamycin in bacteria or G418 (Geneticin®) in eukaryotes
   1497..2085    +  rep_origin     ori: high-copy-number ColE1/pMB1/pBR322/pUC origin of replication
   2271..2413    -  misc_feature   bom: basis of mobility region from pBR322
   2515..2706    -  CDS            rop: Rop protein, which maintains plasmids at low copy number; rop
   2723..3103    +  CDS            YPB1_ECOLX: Protein predicted: Swiss-Prot protein existence level 4. From Escherichia coli.
   3175..3466    -  CDS            TcR (fragment): tetracycline efflux protein; tet; confers resistance to tetracycline
   3481..3502    -  protein_bind   CAP binding site: CAP binding activates transcription in the presence of cAMP. E. coli catabolite activator protein
   3515..4597    -  CDS            lacI: lac repressor; lacI; The lac repressor binds to the lac operator to inhibit transcription in E. coli. This inhibition can be relieved by adding lactose or isopropyl-β-D-thiogalactopyranoside (IPTG).
   4598..4675    -  promoter       lacI promoter: lacI
   4683..4962    -  CDS            TcR (fragment): tetracycline efflux protein; tet; confers resistance to tetracycline
   4984..5002    +  promoter       T7 promoter: promoter for bacteriophage T7 RNA polymerase
   5003..5027    +  protein_bind   lac operator: The lac repressor binds to the lac operator to inhibit transcription in E. coli. This inhibition can be relieved by adding lactose or isopropyl-β-D-thiogalactopyranoside (IPTG). lac repressor encoded by lacI
   5042..5064    +  RBS            RBS: efficient ribosome binding site from bacteriophage T7 gene 10 (Olins and Rangwala, 1989)
   5080..5103    +  CDS            8xHis: 8xHis affinity tag
   5128..6604    +  CDS            NusA (fragment): transcription elongation protein (N utilization substance protein A); nusA; highly soluble in E. coli
   6696..6727    -  misc_feature   MCS (fragment): pBluescript multiple cloning site
   6789..7091    +  CDS            ccdB: CcdB, a bacterial toxin that poisons DNA gyrase; ccdB; Plasmids containing the ccdB gene cannot be propagated in standard E. coli strains.
   7111..7128    +  CDS            9xHis (fragment): 9xHis affinity tag
   7138..7187    +  CDS            SET1 (fragment): solubility-enhancement tag derived from T7 phage gene 10B
   7195..7242    +  terminator     T7 terminator: transcription terminator for bacteriophage T7 RNA polymerase
