[The description below was written by a language model from this plasmid's Addgene catalogue record and pLannotate feature annotations shown in this document.]
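Description:
pCoofy16 is an empty bacterial expression backbone of 7,267 bp, derived from a pET-type vector via pCoofy15 and designed for parallel, ligation-independent cloning of open reading frames into E. coli expression constructs. It carries a kanamycin resistance gene (aph(3')-Ia) for selection. Replication depends on a ColE1/pBR322-type origin accompanied by the bom region and the rop gene, consistent with the low copy number listed in the record. An f1 phage origin is also present. Short tetracycline-resistance fragments flanking the lacI region appear to be remnants of the pBR322 ancestry rather than functional markers.

The expression cassette uses a T7 promoter followed by a lac operator and the T7 gene 10 ribosome binding site. A plasmid-borne lacI gene supplies repressor, so transcription requires T7 RNA polymerase in the host and is inducible with IPTG. Downstream lies an N-terminal fusion partner, catalogued as His10-NusA. The automated annotation calls the histidine stretch as 8xHis, which probably reflects matching to a shorter reference feature. The polyhistidine tag allows metal-affinity purification, and NusA is a highly soluble E. coli protein used to improve the solubility of its fusion partners.

After NusA sits a ccdB cassette, which is the placeholder replaced by the gene of interest. CcdB poisons DNA gyrase, so uncut or unrecombined parental vector kills ordinary cloning strains, giving essentially background-free selection for recombinants. The unmodified plasmid must therefore be maintained in a ccdB-tolerant strain. Short annotated histidine and T7 gene 10-derived fragments follow ccdB, and the cassette ends at the T7 terminator. No insert is present in the deposited plasmid.
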