Addgene plasmid #43988: pCoofy16
Purpose: (Empty Backbone)
Depositing lab: Sabine Suppmann. Depositing organization: Max Planck Institute of Biochemistry. Publication: A new method to customize protein expression vectors for fast, efficient and background free parallel cloning. Scholz J, Besir H, Strasser C, Suppmann S. BMC Biotechnol. 2013 Feb 14;13(1):12. 10.1186/1472-6750-13-12 PubMed 23410102.
Backbone
  Vector backbone: pET, pCoofy15
  Backbone manufacturer: Novagen
  Backbone size (bp): 7267
  Modifications to backbone: Insertion of Llp-ccdB
  Vector type: Bacterial Expression
  Promoter: T7
  Tag / fusion protein: His10-NusA (N terminal on backbone)
Growth in bacteria
  Bacterial resistance: Kanamycin, 50 μg/mL
  Growth temperature: 37°C
  Growth strain: DB3.1
  Growth instructions: ccdB Survival cells are NOT suitable for the unmodified plasmid containing the ccdB gene. The plasmid is provided in the recommended DB3.1 strain.
  Copy number: Low Copy
Gene/Insert
  Cloning method: Ligation Independent Cloning
  Sequencing primers: 5′ 5' CGTTTGTACGCTGGAAGATCTCG 3'; 3′ 5' GCTAGTTATTGCTCAGCGG 3'
Terms and licenses: Academic/Nonprofit Terms; Industry Terms: Not Available to Industry
Depositor comments: Test each preparation of the plasmid by transforming it into non-resistant cells (ex. DH5a) to ensure negative selection by ccdB kills all the transformed cells as expected.
How to cite: pCoofy16 was a gift from Sabine Suppmann (Addgene plasmid # 43988 ; http://n2t.net/addgene:43988 ; RRID:Addgene_43988)
