>Addgene plasmid #43988 | pCoofy16 | addgene partial sequence | sequence record 62757 | pBRrevBam 5'-GGTGATGTCGGCGATATAGG-3'
GCCGGCCACGATGCGTCCGGCGTAGAGGATCGAGATCTCGATCCCGCGAAATTAATACGACTCACTATAG
GGGAATTGTGAGCGGATAACAATTCCCCTCTAGAAATAATTTTGTTTAACTTTAAGAAGGAGATATACCA
TGAAACATCACCATCACCATCACCATCACCATCACAACACTAGTAGCAATTCCATGAAAGAAATTTTGGC
TGTAGTTGAAGCCGTATCCAATGAAAAGGCGCTACCTCGCGAGAAGATTTTCGAAGCATTGGAAAGCGCG
CTGGCGACAGCAACAAAGAAAAAATATGAACAAGAGATCGACGTCCGCGTACAGATCGATCGCAAAAGCG
GTGATTTTGACACTTTCCGTCGCTGGTTAGTTGTTGATGAAGTCACCCAGCCGACCAAGGAAATCACCCT
TGAAGCCGCACGTTATGAAGATGAAAGCCTGAACCTGGGCGATTACGTTGAAGATCAGATTGAGTCTGTT
ACCTTTGACCGTATCACTACCCAGACGGCAAAACAGGTTATCGTGCAGAAAGTGCGTGAAGCCGAACGTG
CGATGGTGGTTGATCAGTTCCGTGAACACGAAGGTGAAATCATCACCGGCGTGGTGAAAAAAGTAAACCG
CGACAACATCTCTCTGGATCTGGGCAACAACGCTGAAGCCGTGATCCTGCGCGAAGATATGCTGCCGCGT
GAAAACTTCCGCCCTGGCGACCGCGTTCGTGGCGTGCTCTATTCCGTTCGCCCGGAAGCGCGTGGCGCGC
AACTGTTCGTCACTCGTTCCAAGCCGGAAATGCTGATCGAACTGTTCCGTATTGAAGTGCCAGAAATCGG
CGAAGAAGTGATTGAAATTAAAGCAGCGGCTCGCGATCCGGGTTCTCGTGCGAAAATCGCGGTGAAAACC
AACGATAAACGTATCGATCCGGTAGGTGCTTGCGTAGGTATGCGTGGCGCGCGTGT
